>Addgene plasmid #209469 | EC70208 | addgene full sequence | sequence record 413844 | Addgene NGS Result
GAAGTGGTTTAAACTATCAGTGTTTGACAGGATATATTGGCGGGTAAACCTAAGAGAAAAGAGCGTTTAT
TAGAATAATCGGATATTTAAAAGGGCGTGAAAAGGTTTATCCGTTCGTCCATTTGTATGTGCATGCCAAC
CACAGGGTTCCCCAGATCAGGCGCTGGCTGCTGAACCCCCAGCCGGAACTGACCCCACAAGGCCCTAGCG
TTTGCAATGCACCAGGTCATCATTGACCCAGGCGTGTTCCACCAGGCCGCTGCCTCGCAACTCTTCGCAG
GCTTCGCCGACCTGCTCGCGCCACTTCTTCACGCGGGTGGAATCCGATCCGCACATGAGGCGGAAGGTTT
CCAGCTTGAGCGGGTACGGCTCCCGGTGCGAGCTGAAATAGTCGAACATCCGTCGGGCCGTCGGCGACAG
CTTGCGGTACTTCTCCCATATGAATTTCGTGTAGTGGTCGCCAGCAAACAGCACGACGATTTCCTCGTCG
ATCAGGACCTGGCAACGGGACGTTTTCTTGCCACGGTCCAGGACGCGGAAGCGGTGCAGCAGCGACACCG
ATTCCAGGTGCCCAACGCGGTCGGACGTGAAGCCCATCGCCGTCGCCTGTAGGCGCGACAGGCATTCCTC
GGCCTTCGTGTAATACCGGCCATTGATCGACCAGCCCAGGTCCTGGCAAAGCTCGTAGAACGTGAAGGTG
ATCGGCTCGCCGATAGGGGTGCGCTTCGCGTACTCCAACACCTGCTGCCACACCAGTTCGTCATCGTCGG
CCCGCAGCTCGACGCCGGTGTAGGTGATCTTCACGTCCTTGTTGACGTGGAAAATGACCTTGTTTTGCAG
CGCCTCGCGCGGGATTTTCTTGTTGCGCGTGGTGAACAGGGCAGAGCGGGCCGTGTCGTTTGGCATCGCT
CGCATCGTGTCCGGCCACGGCGCAATATCGAACAAGGAAAGCTGCATTTCCTTGATCTGCTGCTTCGTGT
GTTTCAGCAACGCGGCCTGCTTGGCCTCGCTGACCTGTTTTGCCAGGTCCTCGCCGGCGGTTTTTCGCTT
CTTGGTCGTCATAGTTCCTCGCGTGTCGATGGTCATCGACTTCGCCAAACCTGCCGCCTCCTGTTCAAGA
CGACGCGAACGCTCCACGGCGGCCGATGGCGCGGGCAGGGCAGGGGGAGCCAGTTGCACGCTGTCGCGCT
CGATCTTGGCCGTAGCTTGCTGGACCATCGAGCCGACGGACTGGAAGGTTTCGCGGGGCGCACGCATGAC
GGTGCGGCTTGCGATGGTTTCGGCATCCTCGGCGGAAAACCCCGCGTCGATCAGTTCTTGCCTGTATGCC
TTCCGGTCAAACGTCCGATTCATTCACCCTCCTTGCGGGATTGCCCCGACTCACGCCGGGGCAATGTGCC
CTTATTCCTGATTTGACCCGCCTGGTGCCTTGGTGTCCAGATAATCCACCTTATCGGCAATGAAGTCGGT
CCCGTAGACCGTCTGGCCGTCCTTCTCGTACTTGGTATTCCGAATCTTGCCCTGCACGAATACCAGCGAC
CCCTTGCCCAAATACTTGCCGTGGGCCTCGGCCTGAGAGCCAAAACACTTGATGCGGAAGAAGTCGGTGC
GCTCCTGCTTGTCGCCGGCATCGTTGCGCCACATCTAGGATCTGCCAGGAACCGTAAAAAGGCCGCGTTG
CTGGCGTTTTTCCATAGGCTCCGCCCCCCTGACGAGCATCACAAAAATCGACGCTCAAGTCAGAGGTGGC
GAAACCCGACAGGACTATAAAGATACCAGGCGTTTCCCCCTGGAAGCTCCCTCGTGCGCTCTCCTGTTCC
GACCCTGCCGCTTACCGGATACCTGTCCGCCTTTCTCCCTTCGGGAAGCGTGGCGCTTTCTCATAGCTCA
CGCTGTAGGTATCTCAGTTCGGTGTAGGTCGTTCGCTCCAAGCTGGGCTGTGTGCACGAACCCCCCGTTC
AGCCCGACCGCTGCGCCTTATCCGGTAACTATCGTCTTGAGTCCAACCCGGTAAGACACGACTTATCGCC
ACTGGCAGCAGCCACTGGTAACAGGATTAGCAGAGCGAGGTATGTAGGCGGTGCTACAGAGTTCTTGAAG
TGGTGGCCTAACTACGGCTACACTAGAAGAACAGTATTTGGTATCTGCGCTCTGCTGAAGCCAGTTACCT
TCGGAAAAAGAGTTGGTAGCTCTTGATCCGGCAAACAAACCACCGCTGGTAGCGGTGGTTTTTTTGTTTG
CAAGCAGCAGATTACGCGCAGAAAAAAAGGATCTCAAGAAGATCCTTTGATCTTTTCTACGGGGTCTGAC
GCTCAGTGGAACGAAAACTCACGTTAAGGGATTTTGGTCATGAGATTATCAAAAAGGATCTTCACCTAGA
TCCTTTTAAATTAAAAATGAAGTTTTAAATCAATCTAAAGTATATATGAGTAAACTTGGTCTGACAGTTA
CCAATGCTTAATCAGTGAGGCACCTATCTCAGCGATCTGTCTATTTCGTTCATCCATAGTTGCCTGACTC
CCCGTCGTGTAGATAACTACGATACGGGAGGGCTTACCATCTGGCCCCAGTGCTGCAATGATACCGCGAG
AACCACGCTCACCGGCTCCAGATTTATCAGCAATAAACCAGCCAGCCGGAAGGGCCGAGCGCAGAAGTGG
TCCTGCAACTTTATCCGCCTCCATCCAGTCTATTAATTGTTGCCGGGAAGCTAGAGTAAGTAGTTCGCCA
GTTAATAGTTTGCGCAACGTTGTTGCCATTGCTACAGGCATCGTGGTGTCACGCTCGTCGTTTGGTATGG
CTTCATTCAGCTCCGGTTCCCAACGATCAAGGCGAGTTACATGATCCCCCATGTTGTGCAAAAAAGCGGT
TAGCTCCTTCGGTCCTCCGATCGTTGTCAGAAGTAAGTTGGCCGCAGTGTTATCACTCATGGTTATGGCA
GCACTGCATAATTCTCTTACTGTCATGCCATCCGTAAGATGCTTTTCTGTGACTGGTGAGTACTCAACCA
AGTCATTCTGAGAATAGTGTATGCGGCGACCGAGTTGCTCTTGCCCGGCGTCAATACGGGATAATACCGC
GCCACATAGCAGAACTTTAAAAGTGCTCATCATTGGAAAACGTTCTTCGGGGCGAAAACTCTCAAGGATC
TTACCGCTGTTGAGATCCAGTTCGATGTAACCCACTCGTGCACCCAACTGATCTTCAGCATCTTTTACTT
TCACCAGCGTTTCTGGGTGAGCAAAAACAGGAAGGCAAAATGCCGCAAAAAAGGGAATAAGGGCGACACG
GAAATGTTGAATACTCATACTCTTCCTTTTTCAATATTATTGAAGCATTTATCAAGGTTATTGTCTCATG
AGCGGATACATATTTGAATGTATTTAGAAAAATAAACAAATAGGGGTTCCGCGCACGAATTGGCCAGCGC
TGCCATTTTTGGGGTGAGGCCGTTCGCGGCCGAGGGGCGCAGCCCCTGGGGGGATGGGAGGCCCGCGTTA
GCGGGCCGGGAGGGTTCGAGAAGGGGGGGCACCCCCCTTCGGCGTGCGCGGTCACGCGCACAGGGCGCAG
CCCTGGTTAAAAACAAGGTTTATAAATATTGGTTTAAAAGCAGGTTAAAAGACAGGTTAGCGGTGGCCGA
AAAACGGGCGGAAACCCTTGCAAATGCTGGATTTTCTGCCTGTGGACAGCCCCTCAAATGTCAATAGGTG
CGCCCCTCATCTGTCAGCACTCTGCCCCTCAAGTGTCAAGGATCGCGCCCCTCATCTGTCAGTAGTCGCG
CCCCTCAAGTGTCAATACCGCAGGGCACTTATCCCCAGGCTTGTCCACATCATCTGTGGGAAACTCGCGT
AAAATCAGGCGTTTTCGCCGATTTGCGAGGCTGGCCAGCTCCACGTCGCCGGCCGAAATCGAGCCTGCCC
CTCATCTGTCAACGCCGCGCCGGGTGAGTCGGCCCCTCAAGTGTCAACGTCCGCCCCTCATCTGTCAGTG
AGGGCCAAGTTTTCCGCGAGGTATCCACAACGCCGGCGGCCGCGGTGTCTCGCACACGGCTTCGACGGCG
TTTCTGGCGCGTTTGCAGGGCCATAGACGGCCGCCAGCCCAGCGGCGAGGGCAACCAGCCCGGTGAGCGT
CGCAAAGGAGATCCTGATCTGACTGATGGGCTGCCTGTATCGAGTGGTGATTTTGTGCCGAGCTGCCGGT
CGGGGAGCTGTTGGCTGGCTGGTGGCAGGATATATTGTGGTGTAAACAAATTGACGCTTAGACAACTTAA
TAACACATTGCGGACGTTTTTAATGTACTGGGGTGGATGCAGTGGGCCCCACTCTGCTTGAAGACAAGAG
CGACCAAGCCCGTTATTCTGACAGTTCTGGTGCTCAACACATTTATATTTATCAAGGAGCACATTGTTAC
TCACTGCTAGGAGGGAATCGAACTAGGAATATTGATCAGAGGAACTACGAGAGAGCTGAAGATAACTGCC
CTCTAGCTCTCACTGATCTGGGTCGCATAGTGAGATGCAGCCCACGTGAGTTCAGCAACGGTCTAGCGCT
GGGCTTTTAGGCCCGCATGATCGGGCTTTTGTCGGGTGGTCGACGTGTTCACGATTGGGGAGAGCAACGC
AGCAGTTCCTCTTAGTTTAGTCCCACCTCGCCTGTCCAGCAGAGTTCTGACCGGTTTATAAACTCGCTTG
CTGCATCAGACTTGTGAGACCGCAGCTGGCACGACAGGTTTCCCGACTGGAAAGCGGGCAGTGAGCGCAA
CGCAATTAATGTGAGTTAGCTCACTCATTAGGCACCCCAGGCTTTACACTTTATGCTTCCGGCTCGTATG
TTGTGTGGAATTGTGAGCGGATAACAATTTCACACAGGAAACAGCTATGACCATGATTACGCCAAGCTTG
CATGCCTGCAGGTCGACTCTAGAGGATCCCCGGGTACCGAGCTCGAATTCACTGGCCGTCGTTTTACAAC
GTCGTGACTGGGAAAACCCTGGCGTTACCCAACTTAATCGCCTTGCAGCACATCCCCCTTTCGCCAGCTG
GCGTAATAGCGAAGAGGCCCGCACCGATCGCCCTTCCCAACAGTTGCGCAGCCTGAATGGCGAATGGCGC
CTGATGCGGTATTTTCTCCTTACGCATCTGTGCGGTATTTCACACCGCATATGGTGCACTCTCAGTACAA
TCTGCTCTGATGCCGCATAGTTAAGCCAGCCCCGACACCCGCCAACACCCGCTGACGCGCCCTGACGGGC
TTGTCTGCTCCCGGCATCCGCTTACAGACAAGCTGTGACGGTCTCAGTTTTAGAGCTAGAAATAGCAAGT
TAAAATAAGGCTAGTCCGTTATCAACTTGAAAAAGTGGCACCGAGTCGGTGCTTTTTTTCTAGACCCAGC
TTTCTTGTACAAAGTTGGCATTACGCTTTACTGCCAAGTCTTCAGTC
Features (pLannotate 1.2.2; 17 found; start..end, strand, type, name):
     25..49      +  misc_feature   RB T-DNA repeat: right border repeat from nopaline C58 T-DNA
    161..181     -  CDS            TetR (fragment): tetracycline resistance regulatory protein; tetR
    208..1353    -  CDS            trfA: TRFA_ECOLX - Experimental evidence at protein level: Swiss-Prot protein existence level 1. Also involved in plasmid copy number control, promoting intermolecular coupling of protein bound iterons at oriV, which inhibits replication initiation. From Escherichia coli.
   1689..2277    -  rep_origin     ori: high-copy-number ColE1/pMB1/pBR322/pUC origin of replication
   2448..3308    -  CDS            AmpR: β-lactamase; bla; confers resistance to ampicillin, carbenicillin, and related antibiotics
   3309..3413    -  promoter       AmpR promoter: bla
   3500..4131    -  rep_origin     oriV: incP origin of replication
   4223..4247    +  misc_feature   LB T-DNA repeat: left border repeat from nopaline C58 T-DNA
   4712..4754    +  CDS            lacI (fragment): lac repressor; lacI; The lac repressor binds to the lac operator to inhibit transcription in E. coli. This inhibition can be relieved by adding lactose or isopropyl-β-D-thiogalactopyranoside (IPTG).
   4767..4788    +  protein_bind   CAP binding site: CAP binding activates transcription in the presence of cAMP. E. coli catabolite activator protein
   4803..4833    +  promoter       lac promoter: promoter for the E. coli lac operon
   4841..4857    +  protein_bind   lac operator: The lac repressor binds to the lac operator to inhibit transcription in E. coli. This inhibition can be relieved by adding lactose or isopropyl-β-D-thiogalactopyranoside (IPTG). lac repressor encoded by lacI
   4894..4950    -  misc_feature   MCS: pUC18/19 multiple cloning site
   4947..5104    +  CDS            lacZα (fragment): LacZα fragment of β-galactosidase; lacZ fragment
   5110..5209    -  misc_feature   bom (fragment): basis of mobility region from pBR322
   5297..5372    +  misc_RNA       gRNA scaffold: guide RNA scaffold for the Streptococcus pyogenes CRISPR/Cas9 system
   5384..5405    -  protein_bind   attB2 (fragment): mutant version of attB; recombination site for the Gateway® BP reaction BP Clonase™
