[The description below was written by a language model from this plasmid's Addgene catalogue record and pLannotate feature annotations shown in this document.]
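Description:
EC70208 is a CRISPR guide-cloning plasmid from a Cas9/Cas12a mutagenesis toolkit developed for barley and wheat. The depositor describes it as a Golden Gate level 1, position 7 module. The backbone is not named in the record, but the 5,437-nt sequence annotation shows the features of a small binary-type vector. These include nopaline C58 T-DNA left and right border repeats, the incP oriV with its trfA replication initiator for broad-host-range maintenance, and a high-copy ColE1/pUC origin for propagation in E. coli. Selection in bacteria is through ampicillin resistance (bla with its own promoter).

The payload lies between the border repeats and is a Streptococcus pyogenes Cas9 single-guide RNA expression unit. The catalogue gives the promoter as TaU6, a wheat U6 small nuclear RNA promoter of the kind used for RNA polymerase III transcription of guides in cereals. The automated annotation did not label this promoter, so its position cannot be confirmed from the feature table. Upstream of the annotated gRNA scaffold sits a lacZα cassette with a CAP site, lac promoter and operator, a pUC-type multiple cloning site and a lacZα fragment. Together with the listed LacZ marker and the stated purpose of cloning protospacers, this suggests that the lacZα cassette is a placeholder replaced by the protospacer, allowing blue/white screening. The record does not specify the enzymes or cloning sites involved. The short tetR, lacI, bom and attB2 fragments appear to be backbone remnants or incidental matches.

A finished guide unit would presumably be assembled, according to its position-7 designation, with other level 1 modules into a higher-level multigene construct for plant transformation and Cas9 editing.
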