Addgene plasmid #209469: EC70208
Purpose: Cloning protospacers for Cas9 editing
Depositing lab: Wendy Harwood & Cristobal Uauy. Depositing organization: John Innes Centre. Publication: An optimised CRISPR Cas9 and Cas12a mutagenesis toolkit for Barley and Wheat. Lawrenson T, Clarke M, Kirby R, Forner M, Steuernagel B, Brown JKM, Harwood W. Plant Methods. 2024 Aug 13;20(1):123. doi: 10.1186/s13007-024-01234-y. PubMed 39138524.
Backbone
  Vector backbone: Unknown
  Vector type: CRISPR
  Selectable markers: LacZ
Growth in bacteria
  Bacterial resistance: Ampicillin, 100 μg/mL
  Growth temperature: 37°C
  Growth strain: DH5alpha
  Copy number: High Copy
Gene/Insert
  Gene/Insert name: Cas9 sgRNA
  Species: Steptococcus pyogenes
  Promoter: TaU6
  Cloning method: Restriction Enzyme; 5′ cloning site unknown (unknown if destroyed)
Terms and licenses: Academic/Nonprofit Terms; Industry Terms: Not Available to Industry
Depositor comments: GoldeGate level 1 position 7
How to cite: EC70208 was a gift from Wendy Harwood & Cristobal Uauy (Addgene plasmid # 209469 ; http://n2t.net/addgene:209469 ; RRID:Addgene_209469)
